Addgene plasmid #161302: pDONR221-SLC30A8_STOP
Purpose: Gateway entry clone with codon-optimized ORF sequence for subcloning into custom expression vectors. Contains a STOP codon at the end of the codon-optimized ORF sequence.
Depositing lab: RESOLUTE Consortium & Giulio Superti-Furga. Depositing organization: CeMM Research Center for Molecular Medicine. Publication: The RESOLUTE consortium: unlocking SLC transporters for drug discovery. Superti-Furga G, Lackner D, Wiedmer T, Ingles-Prieto A, Barbosa B, Girardi E, Goldmann U, Gurtl B, Klavins K, Klimek C, Lindinger S, Lineiro-Retes E, Muller AC, Onstein S, Redinger G, Reil D, Sedlyarov V, Wolf G, Crawford M, Everley R, ... Steppan CM. Nat Rev Drug Discov. 2020 Jul;19(7):429-430. doi: 10.1038/d41573-020-00056-6. PubMed 32265506.
Backbone
  Vector backbone: pDONR221
  Backbone manufacturer: ThermoFisher Scientific
  Backbone size w/o insert (bp): 2550
  Vector type: Mammalian Expression
Growth in bacteria
  Bacterial resistance: Kanamycin, 50 μg/mL
  Growth temperature: 37°C
  Growth strain: NEB Stable
  Copy number: High Copy
Gene/Insert
  Gene/Insert name: SLC30A8 (alt name: ZnT-8, ZNT8)
  Species: H. sapiens (human)
  Insert size (bp): 1110
  Entrez Gene: SLC30A8 (a.k.a. ZNT8, ZnT-8)
  Cloning method: Gateway Cloning
  Sequencing primers: 5′ M13-fwd; 3′ M13-rev
Terms and licenses: Academic/Nonprofit Terms; Industry Terms
Depositor comments: This plasmid contains a STOP codon at the end of the codon-optimized ORF. For the version of this plasmid that does not contain a STOP codon, please see Addgene plasmid 132136 For more information on the full Resolute plasmid collection, please see www.addgene.org/depositor-collections/re-solute/. Please provide your feedback on this plasmid to the RESOLUTE consortium by filling out their RESOLUTE repository feedback form: https://forms.office.com/Pages/ResponsePage.aspx?id=0e05yklzmkS7rjFGQL4N7z4feCLQvEJAmVcOCM_u885UN1JJRko0Ukg4TVQwNTZLOUxPQVJWT1NHUCQlQCN0PWcu
How to cite: pDONR221-SLC30A8_STOP was a gift from RESOLUTE Consortium & Giulio Superti-Furga (Addgene plasmid # 161302 ; http://n2t.net/addgene:161302 ; RRID:Addgene_161302)
