[The description below was written by a language model from this plasmid's Addgene catalogue record and pLannotate feature annotations shown in this document.]
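Description:
pDONR221-SLC30A8_STOP is a Gateway entry clone built on the pDONR221 backbone, carrying a codon-optimized open reading frame for human SLC30A8 (also called ZnT-8 or ZNT8). The sequenced plasmid is 3,660 nt. It is propagated in E. coli through a high-copy ColE1/pUC-type origin and selected with kanamycin via an aminoglycoside phosphotransferase (KanR) gene. Although the catalogue lists the vector type as mammalian expression, the annotated features show no eukaryotic promoter or polyadenylation signal. The plasmid is therefore a shuttle for the ORF rather than an expression vector in its own right.

The roughly 1.1 kb SLC30A8 coding sequence sits between attL1 and attL2 sites, which are the substrates for the LR Clonase reaction. This allows directional transfer of the ORF into any attR-containing destination vector, which then supplies the promoter, tags and selection needed for expression. SLC30A8 encodes a zinc transporter that moves zinc from the cytoplasm into intracellular vesicles and is thought to help supply zinc for insulin maturation and storage in pancreatic beta cells. This version retains a stop codon at the end of the ORF, so it suits untagged or N-terminally tagged expression but not C-terminal fusions; a companion clone lacking the stop codon exists for that purpose.

Other backbone elements include rrnB T1 and T2 transcription terminators upstream of the cassette, which shield the insert from read-through transcription. A T7 promoter lies beyond attL2, oriented back towards the insert, and small residual lacI and lacZα fragments are also present. The plasmid belongs to a consortium collection of solute carrier clones made to support transporter research and drug discovery.
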