Features (pLannotate 1.2.2; 10 found; start..end, strand, type, name):
      1..100     +  protein_bind   attL1: mutant version of attL; recombination site for the Gateway® LR reaction LR Clonase™
    106..1212    +  CDS            SLC30A8: ZNT8_HUMAN - Also known as ZNT8. Experimental evidence at protein level: Swiss-Prot protein existence level 1. Facilitates the accumulation of zinc from the cytoplasm into intracellular vesicles, being a zinc-efflux transporter. May be a major component for providing zinc to insulin maturation and/or storage processes in insulin-secreting pancreatic beta-cells. From Homo sapiens (Human).
   1217..1316    -  protein_bind   attL2: mutant version of attL; recombination site for the Gateway® LR reaction LR Clonase™
   1334..1352    -  promoter       T7 promoter: promoter for bacteriophage T7 RNA polymerase
   1486..2295    +  CDS            KanR: aminoglycoside phosphotransferase; aph(3')-Ia; confers resistance to kanamycin in bacteria or G418 (Geneticin®) in eukaryotes
   2442..3030    +  rep_origin     ori: high-copy-number ColE1/pMB1/pBR322/pUC origin of replication
   3213..3305    +  CDS            lacI (fragment): lac repressor; lacI; The lac repressor binds to the lac operator to inhibit transcription in E. coli. This inhibition can be relieved by adding lactose or isopropyl-β-D-thiogalactopyranoside (IPTG).
   3360..3387    -  terminator     rrnB T2 terminator: transcription terminator T2 from the E. coli rrnB gene
   3519..3562    +  terminator     rrnB T1 terminator: Escherichia coli rrnB; transcription terminator T1 from the E. coli rrnB gene
   3609..3645    -  CDS            lacZα (fragment): LacZα fragment of β-galactosidase; lacZ fragment
>Addgene plasmid #161302 | pDONR221-SLC30A8_STOP | addgene full sequence | sequence record 337939 | Addgene NGS Result
CAAATAATGATTTTATTTTGACTGATAGTGACCTGTTCGTTGCAACACATTGATGAGCAATGCTTTTTTA
TAATGCCAACTTTGTACAAAAAAGCAGGCTCCACCATGGAGTTCCTGGAGCGGACCTACCTGGTGAACGA
TAAGGCCGCCAAGATGTATGCCTTTACACTGGAGTCCGTGGAGCTGCAGCAGAAGCCAGTGAATAAGGAC
CAGTGCCCAAGGGAGAGGCCAGAGGAGCTGGAGAGCGGAGGCATGTACCACTGTCACTCCGGCTCTAAGC
CCACCGAGAAGGGCGCCAACGAGTACGCCTATGCCAAGTGGAAGCTGTGCAGCGCCTCCGCCATCTGTTT
CATCTTTATGATCGCAGAGGTGGTGGGAGGACACATCGCAGGATCTCTGGCAGTGGTGACCGATGCAGCA
CACCTGCTGATCGACCTGACAAGCTTCCTGCTGAGCCTGTTTTCCCTGTGGCTGAGCTCCAAGCCCCCTT
CCAAGCGGCTGACCTTCGGCTGGCACAGAGCAGAGATCCTGGGCGCCCTGCTGTCCATCCTGTGCATCTG
GGTGGTGACAGGCGTGCTGGTGTATCTGGCCTGTGAGCGGCTGCTGTACCCCGATTATCAGATCCAGGCC
ACCGTGATGATCATCGTGTCTAGCTGCGCCGTGGCCGCCAATATCGTGCTGACAGTGGTGCTGCACCAGA
GGTGTCTGGGCCACAACCACAAGGAGGTGCAGGCAAATGCATCTGTGCGCGCAGCCTTCGTGCACGCACT
GGGCGACCTGTTTCAGTCTATCAGCGTGCTGATCAGCGCCCTGATCATCTACTTCAAGCCCGAGTATAAG
ATCGCCGATCCTATCTGCACCTTCATCTTTTCTATCCTGGTGCTGGCCAGCACCATCACAATCCTGAAGG
ACTTTAGCATCCTGCTGATGGAGGGCGTGCCTAAGAGCCTGAACTACTCCGGCGTGAAGGAGCTGATCCT
GGCCGTGGATGGCGTGCTGTCTGTGCACAGCCTGCACATCTGGAGCCTGACCATGAATCAGGTCATCCTG
TCCGCCCACGTGGCAACAGCAGCATCCAGAGACTCTCAGGTGGTGCGGAGAGAGATCGCCAAGGCCCTGT
CCAAGTCTTTCACCATGCACTCCCTGACAATCCAGATGGAGTCTCCTGTGGACCAGGATCCAGACTGCCT
GTTTTGTGAGGATCCATGTGACTAAGACCCAGCTTTCTTGTACAAAGTTGGCATTATAAGAAAGCATTGC
TTATCAATTTGTTGCAACGAACAGGTCACTATCAGTCAAAATAAAATCATTATTTGCCATCCAGCTGATA
TCCCCTATAGTGAGTCGTATTACATGGTCATAGCTGTTTCCTGGCAGCTCTGGCCCGTGTCTCAAAATCT
CTGATGTTACATTGCACAAGATAAAAATATATCATCATGAACAATAAAACTGTCTGCTTACATAAACAGT
AATACAAGGGGTGTTATGAGCCATATTCAACGGGAAACGTCGAGGCCGCGATTAAATTCCAACATGGATG
CTGATTTATATGGGTATAAATGGGCTCGCGATAATGTCGGGCAATCAGGTGCGACAATCTATCGCTTGTA
TGGGAAGCCCGATGCGCCAGAGTTGTTTCTGAAACATGGCAAAGGTAGCGTTGCCAATGATGTTACAGAT
GAGATGGTCAGACTAAACTGGCTGACGGAATTTATGCCTCTTCCGACCATCAAGCATTTTATCCGTACTC
CTGATGATGCATGGTTACTCACCACTGCGATCCCCGGAAAAACAGCATTCCAGGTATTAGAAGAATATCC
TGATTCAGGTGAAAATATTGTTGATGCGCTGGCAGTGTTCCTGCGCCGGTTGCATTCGATTCCTGTTTGT
AATTGTCCTTTTAACAGCGATCGCGTATTTCGTCTCGCTCAGGCGCAATCACGAATGAATAACGGTTTGG
TTGATGCGAGTGATTTTGATGACGAGCGTAATGGCTGGCCTGTTGAACAAGTCTGGAAAGAAATGCATAA
ACTTTTGCCATTCTCACCGGATTCAGTCGTCACTCATGGTGATTTCTCACTTGATAACCTTATTTTTGAC
GAGGGGAAATTAATAGGTTGTATTGATGTTGGACGAGTCGGAATCGCAGACCGATACCAGGATCTTGCCA
TCCTATGGAACTGCCTCGGTGAGTTTTCTCCTTCATTACAGAAACGGCTTTTTCAAAAATATGGTATTGA
TAATCCTGATATGAATAAATTGCAGTTTCATTTGATGCTCGATGAGTTTTTCTAATCAGAATTGGTTAAT
TGGTTGTAACACTGGCAGAGCATTACGCTGACTTGACGGGACGGCGCAAGCTCATGACCAAAATCCCTTA
ACGTGAGTTACGCGTCGTTCCACTGAGCGTCAGACCCCGTAGAAAAGATCAAAGGATCTTCTTGAGATCC
TTTTTTTCTGCGCGTAATCTGCTGCTTGCAAACAAAAAAACCACCGCTACCAGCGGTGGTTTGTTTGCCG
GATCAAGAGCTACCAACTCTTTTTCCGAAGGTAACTGGCTTCAGCAGAGCGCAGATACCAAATACTGTTC
TTCTAGTGTAGCCGTAGTTAGGCCACCACTTCAAGAACTCTGTAGCACCGCCTACATACCTCGCTCTGCT
AATCCTGTTACCAGTGGCTGCTGCCAGTGGCGATAAGTCGTGTCTTACCGGGTTGGACTCAAGACGATAG
TTACCGGATAAGGCGCAGCGGTCGGGCTGAACGGGGGGTTCGTGCACACAGCCCAGCTTGGAGCGAACGA
CCTACACCGAACTGAGATACCTACAGCGTGAGCTATGAGAAAGCGCCACGCTTCCCGAAGGGAGAAAGGC
GGACAGGTATCCGGTAAGCGGCAGGGTCGGAACAGGAGAGCGCACGAGGGAGCTTCCAGGGGGAAACGCC
TGGTATCTTTATAGTCCTGTCGGGTTTCGCCACCTCTGACTTGAGCGTCGATTTTTGTGATGCTCGTCAG
GGGGGCGGAGCCTATGGAAAAACGCCAGCAACGCGGCCTTTTTACGGTTCCTGGCCTTTTGCTGGCCTTT
TGCTCACATGTTCTTTCCTGCGTTATCCCCTGATTCTGTGGATAACCGTATTACCGCCTTTGAGTGAGCT
GATACCGCTCGCCGCAGCCGAACGACCGAGCGCAGCGAGTCAGTGAGCGAGGAAGCGGAAGAGCGCCCAA
TACGCAAACCGCCTCTCCCCGCGCGTTGGCCGATTCATTAATGCAGCTGGCACGACAGGTTTCCCGACTG
GAAAGCGGGCAGTGAGCGCAACGCAATTAATACGCGTACCGCTAGCCAGGAAGAGTTTGTAGAAACGCAA
AAAGGCCATCCGTCAGGATGGCCTTCTGCTTAGTTTGATGCCTGGCAGTTTATGGCGGGCGTCCTGCCCG
CCACCCTCCGGGCCGTTGCTTCACAACGTTCAAATCCGCTCCCGGCGGATTTGTCCTACTCAGGAGAGCG
TTCACCGACAAACAACAGATAAAACGAAAGGCCCAGTCTTCCGACTGAGCCTTTCGTTTTATTTGATGCC
TGGCAGTTCCCTACTCTCGCGTTAACGCTAGCATGGATGTTTTCCCAGTCACGACGTTGTAAAACGACGG
CCAGTCTTAAGCTCGGGCCC
