>Addgene plasmid #161302 | pDONR221-SLC30A8_STOP | depositor partial sequence | sequence record 312539 | Codon-optimized ORF of SLC30A8
ATGGAGTTCCTGGAGCGGACCTACCTGGTGAACGATAAGGCCGCCAAGATGTATGCCTTTACACTGGAGT
CCGTGGAGCTGCAGCAGAAGCCAGTGAATAAGGACCAGTGCCCAAGGGAGAGGCCAGAGGAGCTGGAGAG
CGGAGGCATGTACCACTGTCACTCCGGCTCTAAGCCCACCGAGAAGGGCGCCAACGAGTACGCCTATGCC
AAGTGGAAGCTGTGCAGCGCCTCCGCCATCTGTTTCATCTTTATGATCGCAGAGGTGGTGGGAGGACACA
TCGCAGGATCTCTGGCAGTGGTGACCGATGCAGCACACCTGCTGATCGACCTGACAAGCTTCCTGCTGAG
CCTGTTTTCCCTGTGGCTGAGCTCCAAGCCCCCTTCCAAGCGGCTGACCTTCGGCTGGCACAGAGCAGAG
ATCCTGGGCGCCCTGCTGTCCATCCTGTGCATCTGGGTGGTGACAGGCGTGCTGGTGTATCTGGCCTGTG
AGCGGCTGCTGTACCCCGATTATCAGATCCAGGCCACCGTGATGATCATCGTGTCTAGCTGCGCCGTGGC
CGCCAATATCGTGCTGACAGTGGTGCTGCACCAGAGGTGTCTGGGCCACAACCACAAGGAGGTGCAGGCA
AATGCATCTGTGCGCGCAGCCTTCGTGCACGCACTGGGCGACCTGTTTCAGTCTATCAGCGTGCTGATCA
GCGCCCTGATCATCTACTTCAAGCCCGAGTATAAGATCGCCGATCCTATCTGCACCTTCATCTTTTCTAT
CCTGGTGCTGGCCAGCACCATCACAATCCTGAAGGACTTTAGCATCCTGCTGATGGAGGGCGTGCCTAAG
AGCCTGAACTACTCCGGCGTGAAGGAGCTGATCCTGGCCGTGGATGGCGTGCTGTCTGTGCACAGCCTGC
ACATCTGGAGCCTGACCATGAATCAGGTCATCCTGTCCGCCCACGTGGCAACAGCAGCATCCAGAGACTC
TCAGGTGGTGCGGAGAGAGATCGCCAAGGCCCTGTCCAAGTCTTTCACCATGCACTCCCTGACAATCCAG
ATGGAGTCTCCTGTGGACCAGGATCCAGACTGCCTGTTTTGTGAGGATCCATGTGACTAA
